Addgene plasmid #35975: pcDNA4-Myc-eIF3f
Depositing lab: Susana Valente. Depositing organization: UF Scripps Biomedical Research. Publication: Inhibition of HIV-1 replication by eIF3f. Valente ST, Gilmartin GM, Mott C, Falkard B, Goff SP. Proc Natl Acad Sci U S A. 2009 Mar 17;106(11):4071-8. doi: 10.1073/pnas.0900557106. Epub 2009 Feb 23. PubMed 19237569.
Backbone
  Vector backbone: pcDNA4
  Backbone manufacturer: Invitrogen
  Backbone size w/o insert (bp): 5075
  Vector type: Mammalian Expression
  Selectable markers: Zeocin
Growth in bacteria
  Bacterial resistance: Ampicillin, 100 μg/mL
  Growth temperature: 37°C
  Growth strain: DH5alpha
  Copy number: High Copy
Gene/Insert
  Gene/Insert name: eukaryotic translation initiation factor 3, subunit F (alt name: eIF3f; EIF3S5; eIF3-p47)
  Species: H. sapiens (human)
  Insert size (bp): 1073
  GenBank ID: NM_003754
  Entrez Gene: EIF3F (a.k.a. EIF3S5, MRT67, eIF3-p47)
  Tag / fusion protein: Myc (N terminal on insert)
  Cloning method: Restriction Enzyme; 5′ cloning site HindIII (not destroyed); 3′ cloning site BstBI (not destroyed)
  Sequencing primers: 5′ CMV promoter; 3′ BGH rev
Terms and licenses: Academic/Nonprofit Terms; Industry Terms: Not Available to Industry
Depositor comments: Please see the following article for additional information on the use of this plasmid: Valente et al., Mol Cell. 2009 Oct 23;36(2):279-89 https://www.ncbi.nlm.nih.gov/pubmed/19854136
How to cite: pcDNA4-Myc-eIF3f was a gift from Susana Valente (Addgene plasmid # 35975 ; http://n2t.net/addgene:35975 ; RRID:Addgene_35975)
