[The description below was written by a language model from this plasmid's Addgene catalogue record and pLannotate feature annotations shown in this document.]
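Description:
pcDNA4-Myc-eIF3f is a mammalian expression plasmid built on the Invitrogen pcDNA4 backbone that carries the human EIF3F coding sequence, encoding subunit F of eukaryotic translation initiation factor 3 (also called EIF3S5 or eIF3-p47). The roughly 1.07 kb insert was placed between HindIII and BstBI sites and is recorded as carrying an N-terminal Myc epitope tag. The tag is not annotated separately in the feature table, but it would allow detection or immunoprecipitation of the protein with anti-Myc antibodies.

Expression is driven by the human cytomegalovirus immediate early enhancer and promoter, and transcripts are terminated by the bovine growth hormone polyadenylation signal. The feature table also picks up two short tet operator-like fragments immediately downstream of the CMV promoter. This suggests the backbone may be a tetracycline-operator (TO) version of pcDNA4, in which expression is repressible in cells producing Tet repressor and otherwise constitutive, though the catalogue fields do not state this.

A second cassette places the Sh ble gene under tandem SV40 early and bacterial EM7 promoters with an SV40 polyadenylation signal, giving Zeocin selection for stable mammalian lines. In E. coli the plasmid is maintained at high copy from a ColE1/pUC-type origin with ampicillin resistance from the bla gene, and an f1 origin is present for single-stranded DNA production. The small lac promoter/operator, lacI and bom fragments are backbone remnants.

The associated publication concerns inhibition of HIV-1 replication by eIF3f, so the construct is suited to overexpressing tagged eIF3f in mammalian cells to study its effects on viral replication.
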