Features (pLannotate 1.2.2; 23 found; start..end, strand, type, name):
     36..80      -  misc_feature   bom (fragment): basis of mobility region from pBR322
    235..614     +  enhancer       CMV enhancer: human cytomegalovirus immediate early enhancer
    687..704     -  promoter       CMV promoter (fragment): human cytomegalovirus (CMV) immediate early promoter
    767..818     +  promoter       CMVd2 promoter: truncated human cytomegalovirus (CMV) immediate early promoter that yields moderately reduced expression relative to the full-length promoter
    820..839     +  promoter       PLtetO-1 promoter (fragment): modified phage lambda PL promoter with tet operator sites (Lutz and Bujard, 1997)
    841..860     +  promoter       PLtetO-1 promoter (fragment): modified phage lambda PL promoter with tet operator sites (Lutz and Bujard, 1997)
    868..901     +  promoter       TRE3GV promoter (fragment): 3rd-generation Tet-responsive promoter that can be activated by binding of Tet-On® 3G, optimized for retroviral and lentiviral vectors
   1008..2078    +  CDS            EIF3F: EIF3F_HUMAN - Also known as EIF3S5 From Homo sapiens (Human).
   2197..2421    +  polyA_signal   bGH poly(A) signal: bovine growth hormone polyadenylation signal
   2425..2446    +  promoter       SV40 promoter (fragment): SV40 enhancer and early promoter
   2467..2895    +  rep_origin     f1 ori (sequence partly withheld): f1 bacteriophage origin of replication; arrow indicates direction of (+) strand synthesis
   2909..3239    +  promoter       SV40 promoter: SV40 enhancer and early promoter
   3287..3334    +  promoter       EM7 promoter: synthetic bacterial promoter&nbsp
   3353..3727    +  CDS            BleoR: antibiotic-binding protein; Sh ble from Streptoalloteichus hindustanus; confers resistance to bleomycin, phleomycin, and Zeocin™
   3737..3862    +  CDS            ble (fragment): BLE_KLEPN - Experimental evidence at protein level: Swiss-Prot protein existence level 1. Binding protein with a strong affinity to the bleomycin family of antibiotics. Binds to CL990; an antimitotic-antibiotic compound. From Klebsiella pneumoniae.
   3857..3978    +  polyA_signal   SV40 poly(A) signal: SV40 polyadenylation signal
   4051..4067    -  protein_bind   lac operator: The lac repressor binds to the lac operator to inhibit transcription in E. coli. This inhibition can be relieved by adding lactose or isopropyl-β-D-thiogalactopyranoside (IPTG). lac repressor encoded by lacI
   4075..4105    -  promoter       lac promoter: promoter for the E. coli lac operon
   4120..4141    -  protein_bind   CAP binding site: CAP binding activates transcription in the presence of cAMP. E. coli catabolite activator protein
   4154..4246    -  CDS            lacI (fragment): lac repressor; lacI; The lac repressor binds to the lac operator to inhibit transcription in E. coli. This inhibition can be relieved by adding lactose or isopropyl-β-D-thiogalactopyranoside (IPTG).
   4429..5017    -  rep_origin     ori: high-copy-number ColE1/pMB1/pBR322/pUC origin of replication
   5188..6048    -  CDS            AmpR: β-lactamase; bla; confers resistance to ampicillin, carbenicillin, and related antibiotics
   6049..6153    -  promoter       AmpR promoter: bla
>Addgene plasmid #35975 | pcDNA4-Myc-eIF3f | depositor full sequence | sequence record 44475 | pcDNA4-Myc-eIF3f sequence 6184 bps
GACGGATCGGGAGATCTCCCGATCCCCTATGGTCGACTCTCAGTACAATCTGCTCTGATGCCGCATAGTT
AAGCCAGTATCTGCTCCCTGCTTGTGTGTTGGAGGTCGCTGAGTAGTGCGCGAGCAAAATTTAAGCTACA
ACAAGGCAAGGCTTGACCGACAATTGCATGAAGAATCTGCTTAGGGTTAGGCGTTTTGCGCTGCTTCGCG
ATGTACGGGCCAGATATACGCGTTGACATTGATTATTGACTAGTTATTAATAGTAATCAATTACGGGGTC
ATTAGTTCATAGCCCATATATGGAGTTCCGCGTTACATAACTTACGGTAAATGGCCCGCCTGGCTGACCG
CCCAACGACCCCCGCCCATTGACGTCAATAATGACGTATGTTCCCATAGTAACGCCAATAGGGACTTTCC
ATTGACGTCAATGGGTGGAGTATTTACGGTAAACTGCCCACTTGGCAGTACATCAAGTGTATCATATGCC
AAGTACGCCCCCTATTGACGTCAATGACGGTAAATGGCCCGCCTGGCATTATGCCCAGTACATGACCTTA
TGGGACTTTCCTACTTGGCAGTACATCTACGTATTAGTCATCGCTATTACCATGGTGATGCGGTTTTGGC
AGTACATCAATGGGCGTGGATAGCGGTTTGACTCACGGGGATTTCCAAGTCTCCACCCCATTGACGTCAA
TGGGAGTTTGTTTTGGAACCAAAATCAACGGGACTTTCCAAAATGTCGTAACAACTCCGCCCCATTGACG
CAAATGGGCGGTAGGCGTGTACGGTGGGAGGTCTATATAAGCAGAGCTCTCCCTATCAGTGATAGAGATC
TCCCTATCAGTGATAGAGATCGTCGACGAGCTCGTTTAGTGAACCGTCAGATCGCCTGGAGACGCCATCC
ACGCTGTTTTGACCTCCATAGAAGACACCGGGACCGATCCAGCCTCCGGACTCTAGCGTTTAAACTTAAG
CTTGGTACCGAGCTCGGATCCGCCACCATGGCCACACCGGCGGTACCAGTAAGTGCTCCTCCGGCCACGC
CAACCCCAGTCCCGGCGGCGGCCCCAGCCTCAGTTCCAGCGCCAACGCCAGCACCGGCTGCGGCTCCGGT
TCCCGCTGCGGCTCCAGCCTCATCCTCAGACCCTGCGGCAGCAGCGGCTGCAACTGCGGCTCCTGGCCAG
ACCCCGGCCTCAGCGCAAGCTCCAGCGCAGACCCCAGCGCCCGCTCTGCCTGGTCCTGCTCTTCCAGGGC
CCTTCCCCGGCGGCCGCGTGGTCAGGCTGCACCCAGTCATTTTGGCCTCCATTGTGGACAGCTACGAGAG
ACGCAACGAGGGTGCTGCCCGAGTTATCGGGACCCTGTTGGGAACTGTCGACAAACACTCAGTGGAGGTC
ACCAATTGCTTTTCAGTGCCGCACAATGAGTCAGAAGATGAAGTGGCTGTTGACATGGAATTTGCTAAGA
ATATGTATGAACTGCATAAAAAAGTTTCTCCAAATGAGCTCATCCTGGGCTGGTACGCTACGGGCCATGA
CATCACAGAGCACTCTGTGCTGATCCACGAGTACTACAGCCGAGAGGCCCCCAACCCCATCCACCTCACT
GTGGACACAAGTCTCCAGAACGGCCGCATGAGCATCAAAGCCTACGTCAGCACTTTAATGGGAGTCCCTG
GGAGGACCATGGGAGTGATGTTCACGCCTCTGACAGTGAAATACGCGTACTACGACACTGAACGCATCGG
AGTTGACCTGATCATGAAGACCTGCTTTAGCCCCAACAGAGTGATTGGACTCTCAAGTGACTTGCAGCAA
GTAGGAGGGGCATCAGCTCGCATCCAGGATGCCCTGAGTACAGTGTTGCAATATGCAGAGGATGTACTGT
CTGGAAAGGTGTCAGCTGACAATACTGTGGGCCGCTTCCTGATGAGCCTGGTTAACCAAGTACCGAAAAT
AGTTCCCGATGACTTTGAGACCATGCTCAACAGCAACATCAATGACCTTTTGATGGTGACCTACCTGGCC
AACCTCACACAGTCACAGATTGCACTCAATGAAAAACTTGTAAACCTGTCCTCGAGTCTAGAGGGCCCGC
GGTTCGAACAAAAACTCATCTCAGAAGAGGATCTGAATATGCATACCGGTCATCATCACCATCACCATTG
AGTTTAAACCCGCTGATCAGCCTCGACTGTGCCTTCTAGTTGCCAGCCATCTGTTGTTTGCCCCTCCCCC
GTGCCTTCCTTGACCCTGGAAGGTGCCACTCCCACTGTCCTTTCCTAATAAAATGAGGAAATTGCATCGC
ATTGTCTGAGTAGGTGTCATTCTATTCTGGGGGGTGGGGTGGGGCAGGACAGCAAGGGGGAGGATTGGGA
AGACAATAGCAGGCATGCTGGGGATGCGGTGGGCTCTATGGCTTCTGAGGCGGAAAGAACCAGCTGGGGC
TCTAGGGGGTATCCCC
[124 nt withheld, positions 2467-2590]
C
[32 nt withheld, positions 2592-2623]
CA
[57 nt withheld, positions 2626-2682]
A
[49 nt withheld, positions 2684-2732]
CCTTTGACGTTGGAGTCCACGTTCTTT
[37 nt withheld, positions 2760-2796]
ACCCTATCTCGGTCTATTCTTTTGATTTATAAGGGATTTTGGGGATTTCGGCCTATTGGTTAAAAAATGA
GCTGATTTAACAAAAATTTAACGCGAATTAATTCTGTGGAATGTGTGTCAGTTAGGGTGTGGAAAGTCCC
CAGGCTCCCCAGGCAGGCAGAAGTATGCAAAGCATGCATCTCAATTAGTCAGCAACCAGGTGTGGAAAGT
CCCCAGGCTCCCCAGCAGGCAGAAGTATGCAAAGCATGCATCTCAATTAGTCAGCAACCATAGTCCCGCC
CCTAACTCCGCCCATCCCGCCCCTAACTCCGCCCAGTTCCGCCCATTCTCCGCCCCATGGCTGACTAATT
TTTTTTATTTATGCAGAGGCCGAGGCCGCCTCTGCCTCTGAGCTATTCCAGAAGTAGTGAGGAGGCTTTT
TTGGAGGCCTAGGCTTTTGCAAAAAGCTCCCGGGAGCTTGTATATCCATTTTCGGATCTGATCAGCACGT
GTTGACAATTAATCATCGGCATAGTATATCGGCATAGTATAATACGACAAGGTGAGGAACTAAACCATGG
CCAAGTTGACCAGTGCCGTTCCGGTGCTCACCGCGCGCGACGTCGCCGGAGCGGTCGAGTTCTGGACCGA
CCGGCTCGGGTTCTCCCGGGACTTCGTGGAGGACGACTTCGCCGGTGTGGTCCGGGACGACGTGACCCTG
TTCATCAGCGCGGTCCAGGACCAGGTGGTGCCGGACAACACCCTGGCCTGGGTGTGGGTGCGCGGCCTGG
ACGAGCTGTACGCCGAGTGGTCGGAGGTCGTGTCCACGAACTTCCGGGACGCCTCCGGGCCGGCCATGAC
CGAGATCGGCGAGCAGCCGTGGGGGCGGGAGTTCGCCCTGCGCGACCCGGCCGGCAACTGCGTGCACTTC
GTGGCCGAGGAGCAGGACTGACACGTGCTACGAGATTTCGATTCCACCGCCGCCTTCTATGAAAGGTTGG
GCTTCGGAATCGTTTTCCGGGACGCCGGCTGGATGATCCTCCAGCGCGGGGATCTCATGCTGGAGTTCTT
CGCCCACCCCAACTTGTTTATTGCAGCTTATAATGGTTACAAATAAAGCAATAGCATCACAAATTTCACA
AATAAAGCATTTTTTTCACTGCATTCTAGTTGTGGTTTGTCCAAACTCATCAATGTATCTTATCATGTCT
GTATACCGTCGACCTCTAGCTAGAGCTTGGCGTAATCATGGTCATAGCTGTTTCCTGTGTGAAATTGTTA
TCCGCTCACAATTCCACACAACATACGAGCCGGAAGCATAAAGTGTAAAGCCTGGGGTGCCTAATGAGTG
AGCTAACTCACATTAATTGCGTTGCGCTCACTGCCCGCTTTCCAGTCGGGAAACCTGTCGTGCCAGCTGC
ATTAATGAATCGGCCAACGCGCGGGGAGAGGCGGTTTGCGTATTGGGCGCTCTTCCGCTTCCTCGCTCAC
TGACTCGCTGCGCTCGGTCGTTCGGCTGCGGCGAGCGGTATCAGCTCACTCAAAGGCGGTAATACGGTTA
TCCACAGAATCAGGGGATAACGCAGGAAAGAACATGTGAGCAAAAGGCCAGCAAAAGGCCAGGAACCGTA
AAAAGGCCGCGTTGCTGGCGTTTTTCCATAGGCTCCGCCCCCCTGACGAGCATCACAAAAATCGACGCTC
AAGTCAGAGGTGGCGAAACCCGACAGGACTATAAAGATACCAGGCGTTTCCCCCTGGAAGCTCCCTCGTG
CGCTCTCCTGTTCCGACCCTGCCGCTTACCGGATACCTGTCCGCCTTTCTCCCTTCGGGAAGCGTGGCGC
TTTCTCAATGCTCACGCTGTAGGTATCTCAGTTCGGTGTAGGTCGTTCGCTCCAAGCTGGGCTGTGTGCA
CGAACCCCCCGTTCAGCCCGACCGCTGCGCCTTATCCGGTAACTATCGTCTTGAGTCCAACCCGGTAAGA
CACGACTTATCGCCACTGGCAGCAGCCACTGGTAACAGGATTAGCAGAGCGAGGTATGTAGGCGGTGCTA
CAGAGTTCTTGAAGTGGTGGCCTAACTACGGCTACACTAGAAGGACAGTATTTGGTATCTGCGCTCTGCT
GAAGCCAGTTACCTTCGGAAAAAGAGTTGGTAGCTCTTGATCCGGCAAACAAACCACCGCTGGTAGCGGT
GGTTTTTTTGTTTGCAAGCAGCAGATTACGCGCAGAAAAAAAGGATCTCAAGAAGATCCTTTGATCTTTT
CTACGGGGTCTGACGCTCAGTGGAACGAAAACTCACGTTAAGGGATTTTGGTCATGAGATTATCAAAAAG
GATCTTCACCTAGATCCTTTTAAATTAAAAATGAAGTTTTAAATCAATCTAAAGTATATATGAGTAAACT
TGGTCTGACAGTTACCAATGCTTAATCAGTGAGGCACCTATCTCAGCGATCTGTCTATTTCGTTCATCCA
TAGTTGCCTGACTCCCCGTCGTGTAGATAACTACGATACGGGAGGGCTTACCATCTGGCCCCAGTGCTGC
AATGATACCGCGAGACCCACGCTCACCGGCTCCAGATTTATCAGCAATAAACCAGCCAGCCGGAAGGGCC
GAGCGCAGAAGTGGTCCTGCAACTTTATCCGCCTCCATCCAGTCTATTAATTGTTGCCGGGAAGCTAGAG
TAAGTAGTTCGCCAGTTAATAGTTTGCGCAACGTTGTTGCCATTGCTACAGGCATCGTGGTGTCACGCTC
GTCGTTTGGTATGGCTTCATTCAGCTCCGGTTCCCAACGATCAAGGCGAGTTACATGATCCCCCATGTTG
TGCAAAAAAGCGGTTAGCTCCTTCGGTCCTCCGATCGTTGTCAGAAGTAAGTTGGCCGCAGTGTTATCAC
TCATGGTTATGGCAGCACTGCATAATTCTCTTACTGTCATGCCATCCGTAAGATGCTTTTCTGTGACTGG
TGAGTACTCAACCAAGTCATTCTGAGAATAGTGTATGCGGCGACCGAGTTGCTCTTGCCCGGCGTCAATA
CGGGATAATACCGCGCCACATAGCAGAACTTTAAAAGTGCTCATCATTGGAAAACGTTCTTCGGGGCGAA
AACTCTCAAGGATCTTACCGCTGTTGAGATCCAGTTCGATGTAACCCACTCGTGCACCCAACTGATCTTC
AGCATCTTTTACTTTCACCAGCGTTTCTGGGTGAGCAAAAACAGGAAGGCAAAATGCCGCAAAAAAGGGA
ATAAGGGCGACACGGAAATGTTGAATACTCATACTCTTCCTTTTTCAATATTATTGAAGCATTTATCAGG
GTTATTGTCTCATGAGCGGATACATATTTGAATGTATTTAGAAAAATAAACAAATAGGGGTTCCGCGCAC
ATTTCCCCGAAAAGTGCCACCTGACGTC
