>Addgene plasmid #35975 | pcDNA4-Myc-eIF3f | addgene partial sequence | sequence record 45466 | CMV-fwd
AGCAGAGCTCTCCCTATCAGTGATAGAGATCTCCCTATCAGTGATAGAGATCGTCGACGAGCTCGTTTAG
TGAACCGTCAGATCGCCTGGAGACGCCATCCACGCTGTTTTGACCTCCATAGAAGACACCGGGACCGATC
CAGCCTCCGGACTCTAGCGTTTAAACTTAAGCTTGGTACCGAGCTCGGATCCGCCACCATGGCCACACCG
GCGGTACCAGTAAGTGCTCCTCCGGCCACGCCAACCCCAGTCCCGGCGGCGGCCCCAGCCTCAGTTCCAG
CGCCAACGCCAGCACCGGCTGCGGCTCCGGTTCCCGCTGCGGCTCCAGCCTCATCCTCAGACCCTGCGGC
AGCAGCGGCTGCAACTGCGGCTCCTGGCCAGACCCCGGCCTCAGCGCAAGCTCCAGCGCAGACCCCAGCG
CCCGCTCTGCCTGGTCCTGCTCTTCCAGGGCCCTTCCCCGGCGGCCGCGTGGTCAGGCTGCACCCAGTCA
TTTTGGCCTCCATTGTGGACAGCTACGAGAGACGCAACGAGGGTGCTGCCCGAGTTATCGGGACCCTGTT
GGGAACTGTCGACAAACACTCAGTGGAGGTCACCAATTGCTTTTCAGTGCCGCACAATGAGTCAGAAGAT
GAAGTGGCTGTTGACATGGAATTTGCTAAGAATATGTATGAACTGCATAAAAAAGTTTCTCCAAATGAGC
TCATCCTGGGCTGGTACGCTACGGGCCATGACATCACAGAGCACTCTGTGCTGATCCACGAGTACTACAG
CCGAGAGGCCCCCAACCCCATCCACCTCACTGTGGACACAAGTCTCCAGAACGGCCGCATGAGCATCAAA
GCCTACGTCAGCACTTTAATGGGAGTCCCTGGGAGGACCATGGGAGTGATGTTCACGCCTCTGACAGTGA
AATACGCGTACTACGACACTGAACGCATCGGA
