>Addgene plasmid #35975 | pcDNA4-Myc-eIF3f | addgene partial sequence | sequence record 45467 | BGH-rev 5'-TAGAAGGCACAGTCGAGG-3'
ATGGTGATGGTGATGATGACCGGTATGCATATTCAGATCCTCTTCTGAGATGAGTTTTTGTTCGAACCGC
GGGCCCTCTAGACTCGAGGACAGGTTTACAAGTTTTTCATTGAGTGCAATCTGTGACTGTGTGAGGTTGG
CCAGGTAGGTCACCATCAAAAGGTCATTGATGTTGCTGTTGAGCATGGTCTCAAAGTCATCGGGAACTAT
TTTCGGTACTTGGTTAACCAGGCTCATCAGGAAGCGGCCCACAGTATTGTCAGCTGACACCTTTCCAGAC
AGTACATCCTCTGCATATTGCAACACTGTACTCAGGGCATCCTGGATGCGAGCTGATGCCCCTCCTACTT
GCTGCAAGTCACTTGAGAGTCCAATCACTCTGTTGGGGCTAAAGCAGGTCTTCATGATCAGGTCAACTCC
GATGCGTTCAGTGTCGTAGTACGCGTATTTCACTGTCAGAGGCGTGAACATCACTCCCATGGTCCTCCCA
GGGACTCCCATTAAAGTGCTGACGTAGGCTTTGATGCTCATGCGGCCGTTCTGGAGACTTGTGTCCACAG
TGAGGTGGATGGGGTTGGGGGCCTCTCGGCTGTAGTACTCGTGGATCAGCACAGAGTGCTCTGTGATGTC
ATGGCCCGTAGCGTACCAGCCCAGGATGAGCTCATTTGGAGAAACTTTTTTATGCAGTTCATACATATTC
TTAGCAAATTCCATGTCAACAGCCACTTCATCTTCTGACTCATTGTGCGGCACTGAAAAGCAATTGGTGA
CCTCCACTGAGTGTTTGTCGACAGTTCCCAACAGGGTCCCGATAACTCGGGCAGCACCCTCGTTGCGTCT
CTCGTAGCTGTCCACAATGGAGGCCAAAATGACTGGGTGCAGCCTGACCACGCGGCCGCCGGGGAAGGGC
CCTGGAA
